>Addgene plasmid #219807 | pCAV035_mCherry_P2A_fsEGFP_GGsite | addgene full sequence | sequence record 434858 | Addgene NGS Result
CTGCTTCGCGATGTACGGGCCAGATATACGCGTTGACATTGATTATTGACTAGTTATTAATAGTAATCAA
TTACGGGGTCATTAGTTCATAGCCCATATATGGAGTTCCGCGTTACATAACTTACGGTAAATGGCCCGCC
TGGCTGACCGCCCAACGACCCCCGCCCATTGACGTCAATAATGACGTATGTTCCCATAGTAACGCCAATA
GGGACTTTCCATTGACGTCAATGGGTGGAGTATTTACGGTAAACTGCCCACTTGGCAGTACATCAAGTGT
ATCATATGCCAAGTACGCCCCCTATTGACGTCAATGACGGTAAATGGCCCGCCTGGCATTATGCCCAGTA
CATGACCTTATGGGACTTTCCTACTTGGCAGTACATCTACGTATTAGTCATCGCTATTACCATGGTGATG
CGGTTTTGGCAGTACATCAATGGGCGTGGATAGCGGTTTGACTCACGGGGATTTCCAAGTCTCCACCCCA
TTGACGTCAATGGGAGTTTGTTTTGGCACCAAAATCAACGGGACTTTCCAAAATGTCGTAACAACTCCGC
CCCATTGACGCAAATGGGCGGTAGGCGTGTACGGTGGGAGGTCTATATAAGCAGAGCTGGTTTAGTGAAC
CGTCAGATCCGCTAGAGATCCGCGGCCGCTAATACGACTCACTATAGGGAGAGCCGCCACCATGGTGAGC
AAGGGCGAGGAGGATAACATGGCCATCATCAAGGAGTTCATGCGCTTCAAGGTGCACATGGAGGGCTCCG
TGAACGGCCACGAGTTCGAGATCGAGGGCGAGGGCGAGGGCCGCCCCTACGAGGGCACCCAGACCGCCAA
GCTGAAGGTGACCAAGGGTGGCCCCCTGCCCTTCGCCTGGGACATCCTGTCCCCTCAGTTCATGTACGGC
TCCAAGGCCTACGTGAAGCACCCCGCCGACATCCCCGACTACTTGAAGCTGTCCTTCCCCGAGGGCTTCA
AGTGGGAGCGCGTGATGAACTTCGAGGACGGCGGCGTGGTGACCGTGACCCAGGACTCCTCCCTGCAGGA
CGGCGAGTTCATCTACAAGGTGAAGCTGCGCGGCACCAACTTCCCCTCCGACGGCCCCGTAATGCAGAAG
AAGACCATGGGCTGGGAGGCCTCCTCCGAGCGGATGTACCCCGAGGACGGCGCCCTGAAGGGCGAGATCA
AGCAGAGGCTGAAGCTGAAGGACGGCGGCCACTACGACGCTGAGGTCAAGACCACCTACAAGGCCAAGAA
GCCCGTGCAGCTGCCCGGCGCCTACAACGTCAACATCAAGTTGGACATCACCTCCCACAACGAGGACTAC
ACCATCGTGGAACAGTACGAACGCGCCGAGGGCCGCCACTCCACCGGCGGCATGGACGAGCTGTACAAGA
GCGGAGCTACTAACTTCAGCCTGCTGAAGCAGGCTGGAGACGTGGAGGAGAACCCTGGACCTATGGTGAG
CAAGGGCGAGGAGCTGTTCACCGGGGTGGTGCCCATCCTGGTCGAGCTGGACGGCGACGTAAACGGCCAC
AAGTTCAGCGTGTCCGAGACCAGTCTCGGAAGCTCAAAGGTCTCGGCAAGCTGACCCTGAAGTTCATCTG
CACCACCGGCAAGCTGCCCGTGCCCTGGCCCACCCTCGTGACCACCCTGACCTATGGAGTGCAGTGCTTC
AGCCGCTACCCCGACCACATGAAGCAGCACGACTTCTTCAAGTCCGCCATGCCCGAAGGCTACGTCCAGG
AGCGCACCATCTTCTTCAAGGACGACGGCAACTACAAGACCCGCGCCGAGGTGAAGTTCGAGGGCGACAC
CCTGGTGAACCGCATCGAGCTGAAGGGCATCGACTTCAAGGAGGACGGCAACATCCTGGGGCACAAGCTG
GAGTACAACTACAACAGCCACAACGTCTATATCATGGCCGACAAGCAGAAGAACGGCATCAAGGTGAACT
TCAAGATCCGCCACAACATCGAGGACGGCAGCGTGCAGCTCGCCGACCACTACCAGCAGAACACCCCCAT
CGGCGACGGCCCCGTGCTGCTGCCCGACAACCACTACCTGAGCACCCAGTCCGCCCTGAGCAAAGACCCC
AACGAGAAGCGCGATCACATGGTCCTGCTGGAGTTCGTGACCGCCGCCGGGATCACTCTCGGCATGGACG
AGCTGTACAAGTCTGGTGGTTCTCCCAAGAAGAAAAGGAAAGTCTAACCGGTCATCATCACCATCACCAT
TGAGTTTAAACCCGCTGATCAGCCTCGACTGTGCCTTCTAGTTGCCAGCCATCTGTTGTTTGCCCCTCCC
CCGTGCCTTCCTTGACCCTGGAAGGTGCCACTCCCACTGTCCTTTCCTAATAAAATGAGGAAATTGCATC
GCATTGTCTGAGTAGGTGTCATTCTATTCTGGGGGGTGGGGTGGGGCAGGACAGCAAGGGGGAGGATTGG
GAAGACAATAGCAGGCATGCTGGGGATGCGGTGGGCTCTATGGCTTCTGAGGCGGAAAGAACCAGCTGGG
GCTCGATACCGTCGACCTCTAGCTAGAGCTTGGCGTAATCATGGTCATAGCTGTTTCCTGTGTGAAATTG
TTATCCGCTCACAATTCCACACAACATACGAGCCGGAAGCATAAAGTGTAAAGCCTAGGATGCCTAATGA
GTGAGCTAACTCACATTAATTGCGTTGCGCTCACTGCCCGCTTTCCAGTCGGGAAACCTGTCGTGCCAGC
TGCATTAATGAATCGGCCAACGCGCGGGAAGAGGCGGTTTGCGTATTGGGCGCTCTTCCGCTTCCTCGCT
CACTGACTCGCTGCGCTCGGTCGTTCGGCTGCGGCGAGCGGTATCAGCTCACTCAAAGGCGGTAATACGG
TTATCCACAGAATCAGGGGATAACGCAGGAAAGAACATGTGAGCAAAAGGCCAGCAAAAGGCCAGGAACC
GTAAAAAGGCCGCGTTGCTGGCGTTTTTCCATAGGCTCCGCCCCCCTGACGAGCATCACAAAAATCGACG
CTCAAGTCAGAGGTGGCGAAACCCGACAGGACTATAAAGATACCAGGCGTTTCCCCCTGGAAGCTCCCTC
GTGCGCTCTCCTGTTCCGACCCTGCCGCTTACCGGATACCTGTCCGCCTTTCTCCCTTCGGGAAGCGTGG
CGCTTTCTCATAGCTCACGCTGTAGGTATCTCAGTTCGGTGTAGGTCGTTCGCTCCAAGCTGGGCTGTGT
GCACGAACCCCCCGTTCAGCCCGACCGCTGCGCCTTATCCGGTAACTATCGTCTTGAGTCCAACCCGGTA
AGACACGACTTATCGCCACTGGCAGCAGCCACTGGTAACAGGATTAGCAGAGCGAGGTATGTAGGCGGTG
CTACAGAGTTCTTGAAGTGGTGGCCTAACTACGGCTACACTAGAAGAACAGTATTTGGTATCTGCGCTCT
GCTGAAGCCAGTTACCTTCGGAAAAAGAGTTGGTAGCTCTTGATCCGGCAAACAAACCACCGCTGGTAGC
GGTGGTTTTTTTGTTTGCAAGCAGCAGATTACGCGCAGAAAAAAAGGATCTCAAGAAGATCCTTTGATCT
TTTCTACGGGGTCTGACACTCAGTGGAACGAAAACTCACGTTAAGGGATTTTGGTCATGAGATTATCAAA
AAGGATCTTCACCTAGATCCTTTTAAATTAAAAATGAAGTTTTAAATCAATCTAAAGTATATATGAGTAA
ACTTGGTCTGACAGTTACCAATGCTTAATCAGTGAGGCACCTATCTCAGCGATCTGTCTATTTCGTTCAT
CCATAGTTGCCTGACTCCCCGTCGTGTAGATAACTACGATACGGGAGGGCTTACCATCTGGCCCCAGTGC
TGCAATGATACCGCGCGATCCACGCTCACCGGCTCCAGATTTATCAGCAATAAACCAGCCAGCCGGAAGG
GCCGAGCGCAGAAGTGGTCCTGCAACTTTATCCGCCTCCATCCAGTCTATTAATTGTTGCCGGGAAGCTA
GAGTAAGTAGTTCGCCAGTTAATAGTTTGCGCAACGTTGTTGCCATTGCTACAGGCATCGTGGTGTCACG
CTCGTCGTTTGGTATGGCTTCATTCAGCTCCGGTTCCCAACGATCAAGGCGAGTTACATGATCCCCCATG
TTGTGCAAAAAAGCGGTTAGCTCCTTCGGTCCTCCGATCGTTGTCAGAAGTAAGTTGGCCGCAGTGTTAT
CACTCATGGTTATGGCAGCACTGCATAATTCTCTTACTGTCATGCCATCCGTAAGATGCTTTTCTGTGAC
TGGTGAGTACTCAACCAAGTCATTCTGAGAATAGTGTATGCGGCGACCGAGTTGCTCTTGCCCGGCGTCA
ATACGGGATAATACCGCGCCACATAGCAGAACTTTAAAAGTGCTCATCATTGGAAAACGTTCTTCGGGGC
GAAAACTCTCAAGGATCTTACCGCTGTTGAGATCCAGTTCGATGTAACCCACTCGTGCACCCAACTGATC
TTCAGCATCTTTTACTTTCACCAGCGTTTCTGGGTGAGCAAAAACAGGAAGGCAAAATGCCGCAAAAAAG
GGAATAAGGGCGACACGGAAATGTTGAATACTCATACTCTTCCTTTTTCAATATTATTGAAGCATTTATC
AGGGTTATTGTCTCATGAGCGGATACATATTTGAATGTATTTAGAAAAATAAACAAATAGGGGTTCCGCG
CACATTTCCCCGAAAAGTGCCACCTGACGTCGACGGATCGGGAGATCGATCTCCCGATCCCCTAGGGTCG
ACTCTCAGTACAATCTGCTCTGATGCCGCATAGTTAAGCCAGTATCTGCTCCCTGCTTGTGTGTTGGAGG
TCGCTGAGTAGTGCGCGAGCAAAATTTAAGCTACAACAAGGCAAGGCTTGACCGACAATTGCATGAAGAA
TCTGCTTAGGGTTAGGCGTTTTGCG
Features (pLannotate 1.2.2; 17 found; start..end, strand, type, name):
     35..414     +  enhancer       CMV enhancer: human cytomegalovirus immediate early enhancer
    415..618     +  promoter       CMV promoter: human cytomegalovirus (CMV) immediate early promoter
    660..678     +  promoter       T7 promoter: promoter for bacteriophage T7 RNA polymerase
    692..1399    +  CDS            mCherry: mCherry is a basic (constitutively fluorescent) red fluorescent protein published in 2004, derived from Discosoma sp.. It is reported to be a very rapidly-maturing monomer with low acid sensitivity.
   1463..1556    +  CDS            VN155(I152L) (fragment): improved N-terminal fragment of mVenus for use in bimolecular fluorescence complementation (BiFC) (Kodama and Hu, 2010)
   1585..2181    +  CDS            EGFP (fragment): EGFP is a basic (constitutively fluorescent) green fluorescent protein published in 1996, derived from Aequorea victoria. It is reported to be a rapidly-maturing weak dimer with moderate acid sensitivity.
   2269..2493    +  polyA_signal   bGH poly(A) signal: bovine growth hormone polyadenylation signal
   2497..2518    +  promoter       SV40 promoter (fragment): SV40 enhancer and early promoter
   2523..2539    +  misc_feature   MCS (fragment): pBluescript multiple cloning site
   2588..2604    -  protein_bind   lac operator: The lac repressor binds to the lac operator to inhibit transcription in E. coli. This inhibition can be relieved by adding lactose or isopropyl-β-D-thiogalactopyranoside (IPTG). lac repressor encoded by lacI
   2612..2642    -  promoter       lac promoter: promoter for the E. coli lac operon
   2657..2678    -  protein_bind   CAP binding site: CAP binding activates transcription in the presence of cAMP. E. coli catabolite activator protein
   2691..2783    -  CDS            lacI (fragment): lac repressor; lacI; The lac repressor binds to the lac operator to inhibit transcription in E. coli. This inhibition can be relieved by adding lactose or isopropyl-β-D-thiogalactopyranoside (IPTG).
   2966..3554    -  rep_origin     ori: high-copy-number ColE1/pMB1/pBR322/pUC origin of replication
   3725..4585    -  CDS            AmpR: β-lactamase; bla; confers resistance to ampicillin, carbenicillin, and related antibiotics
   4586..4690    -  promoter       AmpR promoter: bla
   4761..4805    -  misc_feature   bom (fragment): basis of mobility region from pBR322
