[The description below was written by a language model from this plasmid's Addgene catalogue record and pLannotate feature annotations shown in this document.]
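Description:
pCAV035_mCherry_P2A_fsEGFP_GGsite is a mammalian expression plasmid of about 4.9 kb, listed as built on a pCAG backbone, that serves as the parent vector for a fluorescent reporter of MUTYH-specific DNA repair activity. It is maintained in E. coli through a high-copy ColE1/pUC-type origin and selected with ampicillin via the β-lactamase gene. Remnants of lac regulatory sequence, a pBluescript polylinker and a bom fragment are backbone leftovers with no stated role. Although the backbone name suggests a CAG promoter, both the catalogue entry and the annotation show the human CMV immediate-early enhancer and promoter driving the cassette. A T7 promoter lies just upstream of the coding region, and a bovine growth hormone polyadenylation signal terminates the transcript.

The payload is a single open reading frame encoding mCherry, followed, according to the construct name, by a P2A self-cleaving peptide (not annotated in the feature table) and then EGFP. The EGFP sequence is annotated as two fragments, the first matched to a related mVenus N-terminal piece. The short gap between them is consistent with the recorded Golden Gate site, which carries BsaI recognition sequences and shifts the reading frame so that no green fluorescence is produced.

After BsaI digestion, an oligonucleotide duplex bearing an 8-oxoguanine:adenine (OG:A) mispair can be ligated in at EGFP codon 34. The record describes the resulting plasmid as an assay for MUTYH-specific activity but does not spell out the readout. Presumably EGFP signal depends on MUTYH-initiated repair of the lesion, while constitutive mCherry from the same transcript would mark transfected cells. The associated work used such in-cell measurements to characterise cancer-associated MUTYH variants.
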