Addgene plasmid #219807: pCAV035_mCherry_P2A_fsEGFP_GGsite
Purpose: Fluorescent Reporter for MUTYH-Specific Activity; Containing BsaI Recognition Sequence at Frameshifted EGFP; For OG:A Oligo Insertion at Golden Gate (GG) Site at Codon 34
Depositing lab: Alexis Komor. Depositing organization: University of California, San Diego (UCSD). Publication: Precision genome editing and in-cell measurements of oxidative DNA damage repair enable functional and mechanistic characterization of cancer-associated MUTYH variants. Vasquez CA, Osgood NRB, Zepeda MU, Sandel DK, Cowan QT, Peiris MN, Donoghue DJ, Komor AC. Nucleic Acids Res. 2025 Mar 20;53(6):gkaf037. doi: 10.1093/nar/gkaf037. PubMed 40156857.
Backbone
  Vector backbone: pCAG
  Backbone size w/o insert (bp): 3435
  Total vector size (bp): 4923
  Modifications to backbone: The EGFP portion of this plasmid is frameshifted, which makes it non-fluorescent, but contains a golden gate site for BsaI recognition. Once digested with BsaI, an OG-A lesion can be ligated in at codon 34 of EGFP making it an assay for MUTYH-specific activity.
  Vector type: Mammalian Expression
Growth in bacteria
  Bacterial resistance: Ampicillin, 100 μg/mL
  Growth temperature: 37°C
  Growth strain: DH5alpha
  Copy number: High Copy
Gene/Insert
  Gene/Insert name: mCherry
  Species: Synthetic
  GenBank ID: AY678264.1
  Promoter: CMV
  Tag / fusion protein: mCherry (N terminal on backbone)
  Cloning method: Other
  Sequencing primers: 5′ agctactaacttcagcctgctgaagc; 3′ caggaaacagctatgac
Terms and licenses: Academic/Nonprofit Terms; Industry Terms: Not Available to Industry
How to cite: pCAV035_mCherry_P2A_fsEGFP_GGsite was a gift from Alexis Komor (Addgene plasmid # 219807 ; http://n2t.net/addgene:219807 ; RRID:Addgene_219807)
